Addgene plasmid #36354: pSMP-Bmi1_3
Depositing lab: George Daley. Depositing organization: Boston Children's Hospital. Publication: Chromatin-modifying enzymes as modulators of reprogramming. Onder TT, Kara N, Cherry A, Sinha AU, Zhu N, Bernt KM, Cahan P, Marcarci BO, Unternaehrer J, Gupta PB, Lander ES, Armstrong SA, Daley GQ. Nature. 2012 Mar 4;483(7391):598-602. doi: 10.1038/nature10953. PubMed 22388813.
Backbone
  Vector backbone: pSMP
  Backbone manufacturer: Steve Elledge
  Backbone size w/o insert (bp): 6699
  Vector type: Mammalian Expression, Retroviral, RNAi
  Selectable markers: Puromycin
Growth in bacteria
  Bacterial resistance: Ampicillin, 100 μg/mL
  Growth temperature: 30°C
  Growth strain: Stbl3
  Copy number: High Copy
Gene/Insert
  Gene/Insert name: Bmi1
  gRNA/shRNA sequence: GAAAGAATATGCATAGAAT
  Species: H. sapiens (human)
  Entrez Gene: BMI1 (a.k.a. FLVI2/BMI1, PCGF4, RNF51, flvi-2/bmi-1)
  Cloning method: Restriction Enzyme; 5′ cloning site XhoI (not destroyed); 3′ cloning site EcoRI (not destroyed)
  Sequencing primers: 5′ pSMP-F
Terms and licenses: Academic/Nonprofit Terms; Industry Terms: Not Available to Industry
How to cite: pSMP-Bmi1_3 was a gift from George Daley (Addgene plasmid # 36354 ; http://n2t.net/addgene:36354 ; RRID:Addgene_36354)
