[The description below was written by a language model from this plasmid's Addgene catalogue record.]
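Description:
pSMP-Bmi1_3 is a retroviral RNAi vector built on the pSMP backbone (about 6.7 kb without insert) and carrying a short hairpin RNA directed against human BMI1, also known as PCGF4 or RNF51, a Polycomb-group RING finger protein involved in chromatin-based gene silencing. The "_3" in the name suggests it is one of several hairpins made against the same gene, although the record does not describe the others. The hairpin cassette was inserted by restriction cloning between XhoI and EcoRI sites, both of which remain intact, so the insert can be excised or exchanged.

In bacteria the plasmid is maintained as a high-copy replicon under ampicillin selection, and the record lists a recombination-deficient strain, a common choice for vectors with repeated retroviral sequences. In mammalian cells, the construct is intended to be packaged into retroviral particles and delivered by transduction, after which stably transduced cells can be selected with puromycin. The record does not state which promoter drives the hairpin or the puromycin marker, nor does it include a feature table, so details such as the LTRs, packaging signal, any microRNA-type scaffold around the hairpin and the origin of replication cannot be confirmed from the information given.

The associated work examined chromatin-modifying enzymes as modulators of reprogramming, which indicates that this plasmid was used for stable BMI1 knockdown in human cells to test how loss of this chromatin regulator affects that process. More generally, it is suited to loss-of-function studies of BMI1 in cells amenable to retroviral transduction.
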