>Addgene plasmid #36354 | pSMP-Bmi1_3 | depositor partial sequence | sequence record 45511 | hairpin
TGCTGTTGACAGTGAGCGAGGAAAGAATATGCATAGAATATAGTGAAGCCACAGATGTATATTCTATGCA
TATTCTTTCCGTGCCTACTGCCTCGGA
