>Addgene plasmid #36354 | pSMP-Bmi1_3 | addgene partial sequence | sequence record 46576 | pSMP-F (5' TACATCGTGACCTGGGAAG 3')
AGCCCTTTGTCCCCTAAGCCTCCGCCTCCTCTTCCTCCATCCGCCCCGTCTCTCCCCCTTGAACCTCCTC
GTTCGACCCCGCCTCGATCCTCCCTTTATCCAGCCCTCACTCCTTCTCTAGGCGCCGGAATTAGATCTCT
CGACTAGGGATAACAGGGTAATTGTTTGAATGAGGCTTCAGTACTTTACAGAATCGTTGCCTGCACATCT
TGGAAACACTTGCTGGGATTACTTCTTCAGGTTAACCCAACAGAAGGCTCGAGAAGGTATATTGCTGTTG
ACAGTGAGCGAGGAAAGAATATGCATAGAATATAGTGAAGCCACAGATGTATATTCTATGCATATTCTTT
CCGTGCCTACTGCCTCGGAATTCAAGGGGCTACTTTAGGAGCAATTATCTTGTTTACTAAAACTGAATAC
CTTGCTATCTCTTTGATACATTTTTACAAAGCTGAATTAAAATGGTATAAATTAAATCACTTTTTTCAAT
TGGAAGACTAATGCGTTTAAACACGCGGCGACGCGTTCTACCGGGTAGGGGAGGCGCTTTTCCCAAGGCA
GTCTGGAGCATGCGCTTTAGCAGCCCCGCTGGGCACTTGGCGCTACACAAGTGGCCTCTGGCCTCGCACA
CATTCCACATCCACCGGTAGGCGCCAACCGGCTCCGTTCTTTGGTGGCCCCTTCGCGCCACCTTCTACTC
CTCCCCTAGTCAGGAAGTTCCCCCCCGCCCCGCAGCTCGCGTCGTGCAGGACGTGACAAATGGAAGTAGC
ACGTCTCACTAGTCTCGTGCAGATGGACAGCACCGCTG
